>Addgene plasmid #101188 | MMW3629 - human expression plasmid for SpCas9 Cluster 3 + Q926A | addgene full sequence | sequence record 194251 | Addgene NGS Result
ATATGCCAAGTACGCCCCCTATTGACGTCAATGACGGTAAATGGCCCGCCTGGCATTATGCCCAGTACAT
GACCTTATGGGACTTTCCTACTTGGCAGTACATCTACGTATTAGTCATCGCTATTACCATGGTGATGCGG
TTTTGGCAGTACATCAATGGGCGTGGATAGCGGTTTGACTCACGGGGATTTCCAAGTCTCCACCCCATTG
ACGTCAATGGGAGTTTGTTTTGGCACCAAAATCAACGGGACTTTCCAAAATGTCGTAACAACTCCGCCCC
ATTGACGCAAATGGGCGGTAGGCGTGTACGGTGGGAGGTCTATATAAGCAGAGCTGGTTTAGTGAACCGT
CAGATCCGCTAGAGATCCGCGGCCGCTAATACGACTCACTATAGGGAGAGCCGCCACCATGGATAAAAAG
TATTCTATTGGTTTAGACATCGGCACTAATTCCGTTGGATGGGCTGTCATAACCGATGAATACAAAGTAC
CTTCAAAGAAATTTAAGGTGTTGGGGAACACAGACCGTCATTCGATTAAAAAGAATCTTATCGGTGCCCT
CCTATTCGATAGTGGCGAAACGGCAGAGGCGACTCGCCTGAAACGAACCGCTCGGAGAAGGTATACACGT
CGCAAGAACCGAATATGTTACTTACAAGAAATTTTTAGCAATGAGATGGCCAAAGTTGACGATTCTTTCT
TTCACCGTTTGGAAGAGTCCTTCCTTGTCGAAGAGGACAAGAAACATGAACGGCACCCCATCTTTGGAAA
CATAGTAGATGAGGTGGCATATCATGAAAAGTACCCAACGATTTATCACCTCAGAAAAAAGCTAGTTGAC
TCAACTGATAAAGCGGACCTGAGGTTAATCTACTTGGCTCTTGCCCATATGATAAAGTTCCGTGGGCACT
TTCTCATTGAGGGTGATCTAAATCCGGACAACTCGGATGTCGACAAACTGTTCATCCAGTTAGTACAAAC
CTATAATCAGTTGTTTGAAGAGAACCCTATAAATGCAAGTGGCGTGGATGCGAAGGCTATTCTTAGCGCC
CGCCTCTCTAAATCCCGACGGCTAGAAAACCTGATCGCACAATTACCCGGAGAGAAGAAAAATGGGTTGT
TCGGTAACCTTATAGCGCTCTCACTAGGCCTGACACCAAATTTTAAGTCGAACTTCGACTTAGCTGAAGA
TGCCAAATTGCAGCTTAGTAAGGACACGTACGATGACGATCTCGACAATCTACTGGCACAAATTGGAGAT
CAGTATGCGGACTTATTTTTGGCTGCCAAAAACCTTAGCGATGCAATCCTCCTATCTGACATACTGAGAG
TTAATACTGAGATTACCAAGGCGCCGTTATCCGCTTCAATGATCAAAAGGTACGATGAACATCACCAAGA
CTTGACACTTCTCAAGGCCCTAGTCCGTCAGCAACTGCCTGAGAAATATAAGGAAATATTCTTTGATCAG
TCGAAAAACGGGTACGCAGGTTATATTGACGGCGGAGCGAGTCAAGAGGAATTCTACAAGTTTATCAAAC
CCATATTAGAGAAGATGGATGGGACGGAAGAGTTGCTTGTAAAACTCAATCGCGAAGATCTACTGCGAAA
GCAGCGGACTTTCGACAACGGTAGCATTCCACATCAAATCCACTTAGGCGAATTGCATGCTATACTTAGA
AGGCAGGAGGATTTTTATCCGTTCCTCAAAGACAATCGTGAAAAGATTGAGAAAATCCTAACCTTTCGCA
TACCTTACTATGTGGGACCCCTGGCCCGAGGGAACTCTCGGTTCGCATGGATGACAAGAAAGTCCGAAGA
AACGATTACTCCATGGAATTTTGAGGAAGTTGTCGATAAAGGTGCGTCAGCTCAATCGTTCATCGAGAGG
ATGACCAACTTTGACAAGAATTTACCGAACGAAAAAGTATTGCCTAAGCACAGTTTACTTTACGAGTATT
TCACAGTGTACAATGAACTCACGAAAGTTAAGTATGTCACTGAGGGCATGCGTAAACCCGCCTTTCTAAG
CGGAGAACAGAAGAAAGCAATAGTAGATCTGTTATTCAAGACCAACCGCAAAGTGACAGTTAAGCAATTG
AAAGAGGACTACTTTAAGAAAATTGAATGCTTCGATTCTGTCGAGATCTCCGGGGTAGAAGATCGATTTA
ATGCGTCACTTGGTACGTATCATGACCTCCTAAAGATAATTAAAGATAAGGACTTCCTGGATAACGAAGA
GAATGAAGATATCTTAGAAGATATAGTGTTGACTCTTACCCTCTTTGAAGATCGGGAAATGATTGAGGAA
AGACTAAAAACATACGCTCACCTGTTCGACGATAAGGTTATGAAACAGTTAAAGAGGCGTCGCTATGCAG
CCGCTGGAGCCTTGTCGCGGAAACTTATCAACGGGATAAGAGACAAGCAAAGTGGTAAAACTATTCTCGA
TTTTCTAAAGAGCGACGGCTTCGCCAATAGGAACTTTATGCAGCTGATCCATGATGACTCTTTAACCTTC
AAAGAGGATATACAAAAGGCACAGGTTTCCGGACAAGGGGACTCATTGCACGAACATATTGCGAATCTTG
CTGGTTCGCCAGCCATCAAAAAGGGCATACTCCAGACAGTCAAAGTAGTGGATGAGCTAGTTAAGGTCAT
GGGACGTCACAAACCGGAAAACATTGTAATCGAGATGGCACGCGAAAATCAAACGACTCAGAAGGGGCAA
AAAAACAGTCGAGAGCGGATGAAGAGAATAGAAGAGGGTATTAAAGAACTGGGCAGCCAGATCTTAAAGG
AGCATCCTGTGGAAAATACCCAATTGCAGAACGAGAAACTTTACCTCTATTACCTACAAAATGGAAGGGA
CATGTATGTTGATCAGGAACTGGACATAAACCGTTTATCTGATTACGACGTCGATCACATTGTACCCCAA
TCCTTTTTGAAGGACGATTCAATCGACAATAAAGTGCTTACACGCTCGGATAAGAACCGAGGGAAAAGTG
ACAATGTTCCAAGCGAGGAAGTCGTAAAGAAAATGAAGAACTATTGGCGGCAGCTCCTAAATGCGAAACT
GATAACGCAAAGAAAGTTCGATAACTTAACTAAAGCTGAGAGGGGTGGCTTGTCTGAACTTGACAAGGCC
GGATTTATTAAACGTCAGCTCGTGGAAACCCGCGCCATCACAAAGCATGTTGCACAGATACTAGATTCCC
GAATGAATACGAAATACGACGAGAACGATAAGCTGATTCGGGAAGTCAAAGTAATCACTTTAAAGTCAAA
ATTGGTGTCGGACTTCAGAAAGGATTTTCAATTCTATAAAGTTAGGGAGATAAATAACTACCACCATGCG
CACGACGCTTATCTTAATGCCGTCGTAGGGACCGCACTCATTAAGAAATACCCGAAGCTAGAAAGTGAGT
TTGTGTATGGTGATTACAAAGTTTATGACGTCCGTAAGATGATCGCGAAAAGCGAACAGGAGATAGGCAA
GGCTACAGCCAAATACTTCTTTTATTCTAACATTATGAATTTCTTTAAGACGGAAATCACTCTGGCAAAC
GGAGAGATACGCAAACGACCTTTAATTGAAACCAATGGGGAGACAGGTGAAATCGTATGGGATAAGGGCC
GGGACTTCGCGACGGTGAGAAAAGTTTTGTCCATGCCCCAAGTCAACATAGTAAAGAAAACTGAGGTGCA
GACCGGAGGGTTTTCAAAGGAATCGATTCTTCCAAAAAGGAATAGTGATAAGCTCATCGCTCGTAAAAAG
GACTGGGACCCGAAAAAGTACGGTGGCTTCGATAGCCCTACAGTTGCCTATTCTGTCCTAGTAGTGGCAA
AAGTTGAGAAGGGAAAATCCAAGAAACTGAAGTCAGTCAAAGAATTATTGGGGATAACGATTATGGAGCG
CTCGTCTTTTGAAAAGAACCCCATCGACTTCCTTGAGGCGAAAGGTTACAAGGAAGTAAAAAAGGATCTC
ATAATTAAACTACCAAAGTATAGTCTGTTTGAGTTAGAAAATGGCCGAAAACGGATGTTGGCTAGCGCCG
GAGAGCTTCAAAAGGGGAACGAACTCGCACTACCGTCTAAATACGTGAATTTCCTGTATTTAGCGTCCCA
TTACGAGAAGTTGAAAGGTTCACCTGAAGATAACGAACAGAAGCAACTTTTTGTTGAGCAGCACAAACAT
TATCTCGACGAAATCATAGAGCAAATTTCGGAATTCAGTAAGAGAGTCATCCTAGCTGATGCCAATCTGG
ACAAAGTATTAAGCGCATACAACAAGCACAGGGATAAACCCATACGTGAGCAGGCGGAAAATATTATCCA
TTTGTTTACTCTTACCAACCTCGGCGCTCCAGCCGCATTCAAGTATTTTGACACAACGATAGATCGCAAA
CGATACACTTCTACCAAGGAGGTGCTAGACGCGACACTGATTCACCAATCCATCACGGGATTATATGAAA
CTCGGATAGATTTGTCACAGCTTGGGGGTGACGGATCCCCCAAGAAGAAGAGGAAAGTCTCGAGCGACTA
CAAAGACCATGACGGTGATTATAAAGATCATGACATCGATTACAAGGATGACGATGACAAGGCTGCAGGA
TGACCGGTCATCATCACCATCACCATTGAGTTTAAACCCGCTGATCAGCCTCGACTGTGCCTTCTAGTTG
CCAGCCATCTGTTGTTTGCCCCTCCCCCGTGCCTTCCTTGACCCTGGAAGGTGCCACTCCCACTGTCCTT
TCCTAATAAAATGAGGAAATTGCATCGCATTGTCTGAGTAGGTGTCATTCTATTCTGGGGGGTGGGGTGG
GGCAGGACAGCAAGGGGGAGGATTGGGAAGACAATAGCAGGCATGCTGGGGATGCGGTGGGCTCTATGGC
TTCTGAGGCGGAAAGAACCAGCTGGGGCTCGATACCGTCGACCTCTAGCTAGAGCTTGGCGTAATCATGG
TCATAGCTGTTTCCTGTGTGAAATTGTTATCCGCTCACAATTCCACACAACATACGAGCCGGAAGCATAA
AGTGTAAAGCCTAGGGTGCCTAATGAGTGAGCTAACTCACATTAATTGCGTTGCGCTCACTGCCCGCTTT
CCAGTCGGGAAACCTGTCGTGCCAGCTGCATTAATGAATCGGCCAACGCGCGGGGAGAGGCGGTTTGCGT
ATTGGGCGCTCTTCCGCTTCCTCGCTCACTGACTCGCTGCGCTCGGTCGTTCGGCTGCGGCGAGCGGTAT
CAGCTCACTCAAAGGCGGTAATACGGTTATCCACAGAATCAGGGGATAACGCAGGAAAGAACATGTGAGC
AAAAGGCCAGCAAAAGGCCAGGAACCGTAAAAAGGCCGCGTTGCTGGCGTTTTTCCATAGGCTCCGCCCC
CCTGACGAGCATCACAAAAATCGACGCTCAAGTCAGAGGTGGCGAAACCCGACAGGACTATAAAGATACC
AGGCGTTTCCCCCTGGAAGCTCCCTCGTGCGCTCTCCTGTTCCGACCCTGCCGCTTACCGGATACCTGTC
CGCCTTTCTCCCTTCGGGAAGCGTGGCGCTTTCTCATAGCTCACGCTGTAGGTATCTCAGTTCGGTGTAG
GTCGTTCGCTCCAAGCTGGGCTGTGTGCACGAACCCCCCGTTCAGCCCGACCGCTGCGCCTTATCCGGTA
ACTATCGTCTTGAGTCCAACCCGGTAAGACACGACTTATCGCCACTGGCAGCAGCCACTGGTAACAGGAT
TAGCAGAGCGAGGTATGTAGGCGGTGCTACAGAGTTCTTGAAGTGGTGGCCTAACTACGGCTACACTAGA
AGAACAGTATTTGGTATCTGCGCTCTGCTGAAGCCAGTTACCTTCGGAAAAAGAGTTGGTAGCTCTTGAT
CCGGCAAACAAACCACCGCTGGTAGCGGTGGTTTTTTTGTTTGCAAGCAGCAGATTACGCGCAGAAAAAA
AGGATCTCAAGAAGATCCTTTGATCTTTTCTACGGGGTCTGACGCTCAGTGGAACGAAAACTCACGTTAA
GGGATTTTGGTCATGAGATTATCAAAAAGGATCTTCACCTAGATCCTTTTAAATTAAAAATGAAGTTTTA
AATCAATCTAAAGTATATATGAGTAAACTTGGTCTGACAGTTACCAATGCTTAATCAGTGAGGCACCTAT
CTCAGCGATCTGTCTATTTCGTTCATCCATAGTTGCCTGACTCCCCGTCGTGTAGATAACTACGATACGG
GAGGGCTTACCATCTGGCCCCAGTGCTGCAATGATACCGCGAGACCCACGCTCACCGGCTCCAGATTTAT
CAGCAATAAACCAGCCAGCCGGAAGGGCCGAGCGCAGAAGTGGTCCTGCAACTTTATCCGCCTCCATCCA
GTCTATTAATTGTTGCCGGGAAGCTAGAGTAAGTAGTTCGCCAGTTAATAGTTTGCGCAACGTTGTTGCC
ATTGCTACAGGCATCGTGGTGTCACGCTCGTCGTTTGGTATGGCTTCATTCAGCTCCGGTTCCCAACGAT
CAAGGCGAGTTACATGATCCCCCATGTTGTGCAAAAAAGCGGTTAGCTCCTTCGGTCCTCCGATCGTTGT
CAGAAGTAAGTTGGCCGCAGTGTTATCACTCATGGTTATGGCAGCACTGCATAATTCTCTTACTGTCATG
CCATCCGTAAGATGCTTTTCTGTGACTGGTGAGTACTCAACCAAGTCATTCTGAGAATAGTGTATGCGGC
GACCGAGTTGCTCTTGCCCGGCGTCAATACGGGATAATACCGCGCCACATAGCAGAACTTTAAAAGTGCT
CATCATTGGAAAACGTTCTTCGGGGCGAAAACTCTCAAGGATCTTACCGCTGTTGAGATCCAGTTCGATG
TAACCCACTCGTGCACCCAACTGATCTTCAGCATCTTTTACTTTCACCAGCGTTTCTGGGTGAGCAAAAA
CAGGAAGGCAAAATGCCGCAAAAAAGGGAATAAGGGCGACACGGAAATGTTGAATACTCATACTCTTCCT
TTTTCAATATTATTGAAGCATTTATCAGGGTTATTGTCTCATGAGCGGATACATATTTGAATGTATTTAG
AAAAATAAACAAATAGGGGTTCCGCGCACATTTCCCCGAAAAGTGCCACCTGACGTCGACGGATCGGGAG
ATCGATCTCCCGATCCCCTAGGGTCGACTCTCAGTACAATCTGCTCTGATGCCGCATAGTTAAGCCAGTA
TCTGCTCCCTGCTTGTGTGTTGGAGGTCGCTGAGTAGTGCGCGAGCAAAATTTAAGCTACAACAAGGCAA
GGCTTGACCGACAATTGCATGAAGAATCTGCTTAGGGTTAGGCGTTTTGCGCTGCTTCGCGATGTACGGG
CCAGATATACGCGTTGACATTGATTATTGACTAGTTATTAATAGTAATCAATTACGGGGTCATTAGTTCA
TAGCCCATATATGGAGTTCCGCGTTACATAACTTACGGTAAATGGCCCGCCTGGCTGACCGCCCAACGAC
CCCCGCCCATTGACGTCAATAATGACGTATGTTCCCATAGTAACGCCAATAGGGACTTTCCATTGACGTC
AATGGGTGGAGTATTTACGGTAAACTGCCCACTTGGCAGTACATCAAGTGTATC
Features (pLannotate 1.2.2; 16 found; start..end, strand, type, name):
    132..335     +  promoter       CMV promoter: human cytomegalovirus (CMV) immediate early promoter
    377..395     +  promoter       T7 promoter: promoter for bacteriophage T7 RNA polymerase
    409..4512    +  CDS            SpCas9-HF1: Cas9 endonuclease from the Streptococcus pyogenes Type II CRISPR/Cas system, mutated to improve targeting specificity (Kleinstiver et al., 2016) carries the mutations N497A, R661A, Q695A, and Q926A
   4546..4611    +  CDS            3xFLAG: three tandem FLAG® epitope tags, followed by an enterokinase cleavage site
   4675..4899    +  polyA_signal   bGH poly(A) signal: bovine growth hormone polyadenylation signal
   4903..4924    +  promoter       SV40 promoter (fragment): SV40 enhancer and early promoter
   4929..4945    +  misc_feature   MCS (fragment): pBluescript multiple cloning site
   4994..5010    -  protein_bind   lac operator: The lac repressor binds to the lac operator to inhibit transcription in E. coli. This inhibition can be relieved by adding lactose or isopropyl-β-D-thiogalactopyranoside (IPTG). lac repressor encoded by lacI
   5018..5048    -  promoter       lac promoter: promoter for the E. coli lac operon
   5063..5084    -  protein_bind   CAP binding site: CAP binding activates transcription in the presence of cAMP. E. coli catabolite activator protein
   5097..5189    -  CDS            lacI (fragment): lac repressor; lacI; The lac repressor binds to the lac operator to inhibit transcription in E. coli. This inhibition can be relieved by adding lactose or isopropyl-β-D-thiogalactopyranoside (IPTG).
   5372..5960    -  rep_origin     ori: high-copy-number ColE1/pMB1/pBR322/pUC origin of replication
   6131..6991    -  CDS            AmpR: β-lactamase; bla; confers resistance to ampicillin, carbenicillin, and related antibiotics
   6992..7096    -  promoter       AmpR promoter: bla
   7167..7211    -  misc_feature   bom (fragment): basis of mobility region from pBR322
   7366..131     +  enhancer       CMV enhancer (across the origin): human cytomegalovirus immediate early enhancer
