[The description below was written by a language model from this plasmid's Addgene catalogue record and pLannotate feature annotations shown in this document.]
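Description:
MMW3629 is a 7.6 kb mammalian expression plasmid built on the JDS246 backbone that drives production of an engineered Streptococcus pyogenes Cas9 variant in human cells. It is propagated in E. coli as a high-copy plasmid through a ColE1/pUC-type origin and selected with ampicillin via the β-lactamase (AmpR) gene and its native promoter. The remaining bacterial elements in the feature table (lac promoter and operator, CAP site, and small lacI, bom, MCS and SV40 promoter fragments) are backbone remnants with no stated role, and no mammalian selection marker is annotated.

The payload is a 4,104 bp synthetic, human-codon-optimised SpCas9 open reading frame carrying five alanine substitutions: T657A, G658A, W659A and R661A, collectively termed "Cluster 3", plus Q926A. The automated annotation labels this coding sequence SpCas9-HF1, which reflects the closest database match and the shared R661A and Q926A changes. The catalogue record, not that label, defines the mutation set here. Transcription is driven by the CMV immediate-early enhancer and promoter and terminated by the bovine growth hormone polyadenylation signal. A T7 promoter between CMV and the start codon could also allow in vitro transcription of the Cas9 mRNA. The protein is fused at its C terminus to an SV40 nuclear localisation signal, which directs it to the nucleus, and to a 3xFLAG epitope for detection or immunoprecipitation.

The plasmid encodes only the nuclease, so a guide RNA must come from a separate construct. It was deposited with a study of how proofreading governs Cas9 targeting accuracy, and it serves to test how these substitutions affect on-target activity and off-target discrimination in human cells.
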