Addgene plasmid #101188: MMW3629 - human expression plasmid for SpCas9 Cluster 3 + Q926A
Purpose: Human expression plasmid for SpCas9 Cluster 3 + Q926A variant: CMV-T7-hSpCas9-Cluster3+Q926A(T657A, G658A, W659A, R661A, Q926A)-NLS(SV40)-3xFLAG
Depositing lab: Jennifer Doudna & Keith Joung. Depositing organization: Massachusetts General Hospital. Publication: Enhanced proofreading governs CRISPR-Cas9 targeting accuracy. Chen JS, Dagdas YS, Kleinstiver BP, Welch MM, Sousa AA, Harrington LB, Sternberg SH, Joung JK, Yildiz A, Doudna JA. Nature. 2017 Sep 20. doi: 10.1038/nature24268. PubMed 28931002.
Backbone
  Vector backbone: JDS246
  Backbone manufacturer: Joung lab (Addgene Plasmid #43861)
  Vector type: Mammalian Expression
Growth in bacteria
  Bacterial resistance: Ampicillin, 100 μg/mL
  Growth temperature: 37°C
  Growth strain: DH5alpha
  Copy number: High Copy
Gene/Insert
  Gene/Insert name: hSpCas9-Cluster3+Q926A(T657A/G658A/W659A/R661A/Q926A)
  Species: Synthetic
  Insert size (bp): 4104
  Mutation: T657A/G658A/W659A/R661A/Q926A
  Promoter: CMV
  Tag / fusion protein: NLS (SV40) (C terminal on insert); 3x FLAG (C terminal on insert)
  Cloning method: Gibson Cloning
  Sequencing primers: 5′ CMV-F; 3′ BGH-rev
Terms and licenses: Academic/Nonprofit Terms; Industry Terms: Not Available to Industry
How to cite: MMW3629 - human expression plasmid for SpCas9 Cluster 3 + Q926A was a gift from Jennifer Doudna & Keith Joung (Addgene plasmid # 101188 ; http://n2t.net/addgene:101188 ; RRID:Addgene_101188)
